Addgene plasmid #161273: pDONR221-SLC37A3_STOP
Purpose: Gateway entry clone with codon-optimized ORF sequence for subcloning into custom expression vectors. Contains a STOP codon at the end of the codon-optimized ORF sequence.
Depositing lab: RESOLUTE Consortium & Giulio Superti-Furga. Depositing organization: CeMM Research Center for Molecular Medicine. Publication: The RESOLUTE consortium: unlocking SLC transporters for drug discovery. Superti-Furga G, Lackner D, Wiedmer T, Ingles-Prieto A, Barbosa B, Girardi E, Goldmann U, Gurtl B, Klavins K, Klimek C, Lindinger S, Lineiro-Retes E, Muller AC, Onstein S, Redinger G, Reil D, Sedlyarov V, Wolf G, Crawford M, Everley R, ... Steppan CM. Nat Rev Drug Discov. 2020 Jul;19(7):429-430. doi: 10.1038/d41573-020-00056-6. PubMed 32265506.
Backbone
  Vector backbone: pDONR221
  Backbone manufacturer: ThermoFisher Scientific
  Backbone size w/o insert (bp): 2550
  Vector type: Mammalian Expression
Growth in bacteria
  Bacterial resistance: Kanamycin, 50 μg/mL
  Growth temperature: 37°C
  Growth strain: NEB Stable
  Copy number: High Copy
Gene/Insert
  Gene/Insert name: SLC37A3 (alt name: DKFZp761N0624)
  Species: H. sapiens (human)
  Insert size (bp): 1485
  Entrez Gene: SLC37A3 (a.k.a. MGC32939)
  Cloning method: Gateway Cloning
  Sequencing primers: 5′ M13-fwd; 3′ M13-rev
Terms and licenses: Academic/Nonprofit Terms; Industry Terms
Depositor comments: This plasmid contains a STOP codon at the end of the codon-optimized ORF. For the version of this plasmid that does not contain a STOP codon, please see Addgene plasmid 132107 For more information on the full Resolute plasmid collection, please see www.addgene.org/depositor-collections/re-solute/. Please provide your feedback on this plasmid to the RESOLUTE consortium by filling out their RESOLUTE repository feedback form: https://forms.office.com/Pages/ResponsePage.aspx?id=0e05yklzmkS7rjFGQL4N7z4feCLQvEJAmVcOCM_u885UN1JJRko0Ukg4TVQwNTZLOUxPQVJWT1NHUCQlQCN0PWcu
How to cite: pDONR221-SLC37A3_STOP was a gift from RESOLUTE Consortium & Giulio Superti-Furga (Addgene plasmid # 161273 ; http://n2t.net/addgene:161273 ; RRID:Addgene_161273)
