[The description below was written by a language model from this plasmid's Addgene catalogue record and pLannotate feature annotations shown in this document.]
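Description:
pDONR221-SLC37A3_STOP is a Gateway entry clone built on the pDONR221 backbone. It carries a codon-optimized open reading frame for human SLC37A3, a member of the solute carrier family (also annotated as SPX3). The plasmid is about 4.0 kb and is maintained in E. coli through a high-copy ColE1/pUC-type origin, with selection by a kanamycin resistance gene (aminoglycoside phosphotransferase). Although the catalogue lists the vector type as mammalian expression, the feature table shows no eukaryotic promoter or polyadenylation signal. The construct is therefore a shuttle for the ORF rather than an expression plasmid in its own right.

The SLC37A3 coding sequence of roughly 1.5 kb sits between attL1 and attL2, the recombination sites used in the Gateway LR reaction. Incubation with LR Clonase and an attR-containing destination vector moves the ORF directionally into whatever expression context the user chooses. The rrnB T1 and T2 transcription terminators lie upstream of attL1 and insulate the insert from read-through transcription in bacteria. A T7 promoter lies just beyond attL2, oriented toward the insert. The short lacI and lacZα fragments are backbone remnants with no functional role, and M13 forward and reverse primer sites flank the cassette for sequence verification.

This version keeps a STOP codon at the end of the ORF, so it suits destination vectors that express the native protein or add N-terminal tags, but not C-terminal fusions. A companion clone lacking the stop codon exists for that purpose. The plasmid belongs to a consortium-wide collection of SLC transporter clones made to support transporter research and drug discovery.
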