Features (pLannotate 1.2.2; 10 found; start..end, strand, type, name):
    121..213     +  CDS            lacI (fragment): lac repressor; lacI; The lac repressor binds to the lac operator to inhibit transcription in E. coli. This inhibition can be relieved by adding lactose or isopropyl-β-D-thiogalactopyranoside (IPTG).
    268..295     -  terminator     rrnB T2 terminator: transcription terminator T2 from the E. coli rrnB gene
    427..470     +  terminator     rrnB T1 terminator: Escherichia coli rrnB; transcription terminator T1 from the E. coli rrnB gene
    517..553     -  CDS            lacZα (fragment): LacZα fragment of β-galactosidase; lacZ fragment
    569..668     +  protein_bind   attL1: mutant version of attL; recombination site for the Gateway® LR reaction LR Clonase™
    674..2155    +  CDS            SLC37A3: SPX3_HUMAN - Also known as SPX3. Experimental evidence at transcript level: Swiss-Prot protein existence level 2. From Homo sapiens (Human).
   2160..2259    -  protein_bind   attL2: mutant version of attL; recombination site for the Gateway® LR reaction LR Clonase™
   2277..2295    -  promoter       T7 promoter: promoter for bacteriophage T7 RNA polymerase
   2429..3238    +  CDS            KanR: aminoglycoside phosphotransferase; aph(3')-Ia; confers resistance to kanamycin in bacteria or G418 (Geneticin®) in eukaryotes
   3385..3973    +  rep_origin     ori: high-copy-number ColE1/pMB1/pBR322/pUC origin of replication
>Addgene plasmid #161273 | pDONR221-SLC37A3_STOP | addgene full sequence | sequence record 436372 | Addgene NGS Result
CTTTCCTGCGTTATCCCCTGATTCTGTGGATAACCGTATTACCGCCTTTGAGTGAGCTGATACCGCTCGC
CGCAGCCGAACGACCGAGCGCAGCGAGTCAGTGAGCGAGGAAGCGGAAGAGCGCCCAATACGCAAACCGC
CTCTCCCCGCGCGTTGGCCGATTCATTAATGCAGCTGGCACGACAGGTTTCCCGACTGGAAAGCGGGCAG
TGAGCGCAACGCAATTAATACGCGTACCGCTAGCCAGGAAGAGTTTGTAGAAACGCAAAAAGGCCATCCG
TCAGGATGGCCTTCTGCTTAGTTTGATGCCTGGCAGTTTATGGCGGGCGTCCTGCCCGCCACCCTCCGGG
CCGTTGCTTCACAACGTTCAAATCCGCTCCCGGCGGATTTGTCCTACTCAGGAGAGCGTTCACCGACAAA
CAACAGATAAAACGAAAGGCCCAGTCTTCCGACTGAGCCTTTCGTTTTATTTGATGCCTGGCAGTTCCCT
ACTCTCGCGTTAACGCTAGCATGGATGTTTTCCCAGTCACGACGTTGTAAAACGACGGCCAGTCTTAAGC
TCGGGCCCCAAATAATGATTTTATTTTGACTGATAGTGACCTGTTCGTTGCAACACATTGATGAGCAATG
CTTTTTTATAATGCCAACTTTGTACAAAAAAGCAGGCTCCACCATGGCCTGGCCCAACGTGTTCCAGAGG
GGCTCTCTGCTGAGCCAGTTTTCCCACCACCACGTGGTGGTGTTCCTGCTGACCTTCTTTAGCTATTCCC
TGCTGCACGCCTCCCGCAAGACATTTTCTAATGTGAAGGTGTCTATCAGCGAGCAGTGGACCCCAAGCGC
CTTCAACACATCCGTGGAGCTGCCCGTGGAGATCTGGAGCTCCAATCACCTGTTTCCTAGCGCCGAGAAG
GCCACCCTGTTCCTGGGCACCCTGGACACAATCTTTCTGTTCTCTTACGCCGTGGGCCTGTTTATCAGCG
GCATCGTGGGCGATAGGCTGAACCTGCGCTGGGTGCTGTCCTTCGGCATGTGCTCTAGCGCCCTGGTGGT
GTTCGTGTTCGGCGCCCTGACCGAGTGGCTGCGGTTCTATAACAAGTGGCTGTACTGCTGTCTGTGGATC
GTGAATGGCCTGCTGCAGAGCACAGGATGGCCATGCGTGGTGGCCGTGATGGGAAACTGGTTTGGCAAGG
CAGGAAGAGGAGTGGTGTTCGGACTGTGGTCTGCCTGCGCAAGCGTGGGCAATATCCTGGGCGCCTGTCT
GGCCTCCTCTGTGCTGCAGTACGGCTATGAGTACGCCTTTCTGGTGACAGCATCCGTGCAGTTCGCAGGA
GGAATCGTGATCTTCTTTGGCCTGCTGGTGTCTCCCGAGGAGATCGGCCTGAGCGGCATCGAGGCCGAGG
AGAACTTTGAGGAGGACTCTCACAGGCCTCTGATCAACGGCGGCGAGAATGAGGATGAGTATGAGCCAAA
TTACTCTATCCAGGACGATAGCTCCGTGGCCCAGGTGAAGGCCATCAGCTTCTACCAGGCATGCTGTCTG
CCAGGCGTGATCCCTTATTCCCTGGCCTACGCCTGCCTGAAGCTGGTGAACTATAGCTTCTTTTTCTGGC
TGCCTTTTTACCTGTCCAACAATTTCGGCTGGAAGGAGGCCGAGGCCGACAAGCTGTCTATCTGGTATGA
TGTGGGAGGAATCATCGGAGGCACCCTGCAGGGCTTTATCAGCGACGTGCTGCAGAAGAGGGCACCCGTG
CTGGCCCTGTCCCTGCTGCTGGCCGTGGGCTCTCTGATCGGCTACTCCAGATCTCCTAACGATAAGTCCA
TCAATGCCCTGCTGATGACCGTGACAGGCTTTTTCATCGGCGGCCCATCCAATATGATCTCTAGCGCCAT
CTCTGCCGACCTGGGCCGGCAGGAGCTGATCCAGAGATCCTCTGAGGCCCTGGCCACCGTGACAGGCATC
GTGGACGGAAGCGGATCCATCGGAGCAGCAGTGGGACAGTATCTGGTGAGCCTGATCCGGGATAAGCTGG
GCTGGATGTGGGTGTTCTACTTTTTCATCCTGATGACCAGCTGTACAATCGTGTTTATCTCCCCCCTGAT
CGTGAGGGAGATCTTCTCCCTGGTGCTGCGGAGACAGGCCCACATCCTGCGCGAGTAAGACCCAGCTTTC
TTGTACAAAGTTGGCATTATAAGAAAGCATTGCTTATCAATTTGTTGCAACGAACAGGTCACTATCAGTC
AAAATAAAATCATTATTTGCCATCCAGCTGATATCCCCTATAGTGAGTCGTATTACATGGTCATAGCTGT
TTCCTGGCAGCTCTGGCCCGTGTCTCAAAATCTCTGATGTTACATTGCACAAGATAAAAATATATCATCA
TGAACAATAAAACTGTCTGCTTACATAAACAGTAATACAAGGGGTGTTATGAGCCATATTCAACGGGAAA
CGTCGAGGCCGCGATTAAATTCCAACATGGATGCTGATTTATATGGGTATAAATGGGCTCGCGATAATGT
CGGGCAATCAGGTGCGACAATCTATCGCTTGTATGGGAAGCCCGATGCGCCAGAGTTGTTTCTGAAACAT
GGCAAAGGTAGCGTTGCCAATGATGTTACAGATGAGATGGTCAGACTAAACTGGCTGACGGAATTTATGC
CTCTTCCGACCATCAAGCATTTTATCCGTACTCCTGATGATGCATGGTTACTCACCACTGCGATCCCCGG
AAAAACAGCATTCCAGGTATTAGAAGAATATCCTGATTCAGGTGAAAATATTGTTGATGCGCTGGCAGTG
TTCCTGCGCCGGTTGCATTCGATTCCTGTTTGTAATTGTCCTTTTAACAGCGATCGCGTATTTCGTCTCG
CTCAGGCGCAATCACGAATGAATAACGGTTTGGTTGATGCGAGTGATTTTGATGACGAGCGTAATGGCTG
GCCTGTTGAACAAGTCTGGAAAGAAATGCATAAACTTTTGCCATTCTCACCGGATTCAGTCGTCACTCAT
GGTGATTTCTCACTTGATAACCTTATTTTTGACGAGGGGAAATTAATAGGTTGTATTGATGTTGGACGAG
TCGGAATCGCAGACCGATACCAGGATCTTGCCATCCTATGGAACTGCCTCGGTGAGTTTTCTCCTTCATT
ACAGAAACGGCTTTTTCAAAAATATGGTATTGATAATCCTGATATGAATAAATTGCAGTTTCATTTGATG
CTCGATGAGTTTTTCTAATCAGAATTGGTTAATTGGTTGTAACACTGGCAGAGCATTACGCTGACTTGAC
GGGACGGCGCAAGCTCATGACCAAAATCCCTTAACGTGAGTTACGCGTCGTTCCACTGAGCGTCAGACCC
CGTAGAAAAGATCAAAGGATCTTCTTGAGATCCTTTTTTTCTGCGCGTAATCTGCTGCTTGCAAACAAAA
AAACCACCGCTACCAGCGGTGGTTTGTTTGCCGGATCAAGAGCTACCAACTCTTTTTCCGAAGGTAACTG
GCTTCAGCAGAGCGCAGATACCAAATACTGTTCTTCTAGTGTAGCCGTAGTTAGGCCACCACTTCAAGAA
CTCTGTAGCACCGCCTACATACCTCGCTCTGCTAATCCTGTTACCAGTGGCTGCTGCCAGTGGCGATAAG
TCGTGTCTTACCGGGTTGGACTCAAGACGATAGTTACCGGATAAGGCGCAGCGGTCGGGCTGAACGGGGG
GTTCGTGCACACAGCCCAGCTTGGAGCGAACGACCTACACCGAACTGAGATACCTACAGCGTGAGCTATG
AGAAAGCGCCACGCTTCCCGAAGGGAGAAAGGCGGACAGGTATCCGGTAAGCGGCAGGGTCGGAACAGGA
GAGCGCACGAGGGAGCTTCCAGGGGGAAACGCCTGGTATCTTTATAGTCCTGTCGGGTTTCGCCACCTCT
GACTTGAGCGTCGATTTTTGTGATGCTCGTCAGGGGGGCGGAGCCTATGGAAAAACGCCAGCAACGCGGC
CTTTTTACGGTTCCTGGCCTTTTGCTGGCCTTTTGCTCACATGTT
