Features (pLannotate 1.2.2; 10 found; start..end, strand, type, name):
    121..213     +  CDS            lacI (fragment): lac repressor; lacI; The lac repressor binds to the lac operator to inhibit transcription in E. coli. This inhibition can be relieved by adding lactose or isopropyl-β-D-thiogalactopyranoside (IPTG).
    268..295     -  terminator     rrnB T2 terminator: transcription terminator T2 from the E. coli rrnB gene
    427..470     +  terminator     rrnB T1 terminator: Escherichia coli rrnB; transcription terminator T1 from the E. coli rrnB gene
    517..553     -  CDS            lacZα (fragment): LacZα fragment of β-galactosidase; lacZ fragment
    569..668     +  protein_bind   attL1: mutant version of attL; recombination site for the Gateway® LR reaction LR Clonase™
    674..2155    +  CDS            SLC37A3: SPX3_HUMAN - Also known as SPX3. Experimental evidence at transcript level: Swiss-Prot protein existence level 2. From Homo sapiens (Human).
   2160..2259    -  protein_bind   attL2: mutant version of attL; recombination site for the Gateway® LR reaction LR Clonase™
   2277..2295    -  promoter       T7 promoter: promoter for bacteriophage T7 RNA polymerase
   2429..3238    +  CDS            KanR: aminoglycoside phosphotransferase; aph(3')-Ia; confers resistance to kanamycin in bacteria or G418 (Geneticin®) in eukaryotes
   3385..3973    +  rep_origin     ori: high-copy-number ColE1/pMB1/pBR322/pUC origin of replication
>Addgene plasmid #161273 | pDONR221-SLC37A3_STOP | analyzer sequence | sequence record 312480
CTTTCCTGCGTTATCCCCTGATTCTGTGGATAACCGTATTACCGCCTTTGAGTGAGCTGATACCGCTCGC
CGCAGCCGAACGACCGAGCGCAGCGAGTCAGTGAGCGAGGAAGCGGAAGAGCGCCCAATACGCAAACCGC
CTCTCCCCGCGCGTTGGCCGATTCATTAATGCAGCTGGCACGACAGGTTTCCCGACTGGAAAGCGGGCAG
TGAGCGCAACGCAATTAATACGCGTACCGCTAGCCAGGAAGAGTTTGTAGAAACGCAAAAAGGCCATCCG
TCAGGATGGCCTTCTGCTTAGTTTGATGCCTGGCAGTTTATGGCGGGCGTCCTGCCCGCCACCCTCCGGG
CCGTTGCTTCACAACGTTCAAATCCGCTCCCGGCGGATTTGTCCTACTCAGGAGAGCGTTCACCGACAAA
CAACAGATAAAACGAAAGGCCCAGTCTTCCGACTGAGCCTTTCGTTTTATTTGATGCCTGGCAGTTCCCT
ACTCTCGCGTTAACGCTAGCATGGATGTTTTCCCAGTCACGACGTTGTAAAACGACGGCCAGTCTTAAGC
TCGGGCCCCAAATAATGATTTTATTTTGACTGATAGTGACCTGTTCGTTGCAACACATTGATGAGCAATG
CTTTTTTATAATGCCAACTTTGTACAAAAAAGCAGGCTCCACCATGGCCTGGCCCAACGTGTTCCAGAGG
GGCTCTCTGCTGAGCCAGTTTTCCCACCACCACGTGGTGGTGTTCCTGCTGACCTTCTTTAGCTATTCCC
TGCTGCACGCCTCCCGCAAGACATTTTCTAATGTGAAGGTGTCTATCAGCGAGCAGTGGACCCCAAGCGC
CTTCAACACATCCGTGGAGCTGCCCGTGGAGATCTGGAGCTCCAATCACCTGTTTCCTAGCGCCGAGAAG
GCCACCCTGTTCCTGGGCACCCTGGACACAATCTTTCTGTTCTCTTACGCCGTGGGCCTGTTTATCAGCG
GCATCGTGGGCGATAGGCTGAACCTGCGCTGGGTGCTGTCCTTCGGCATGTGCTCTAGCGCCCTGGTGGT
GTTCGTGTTCGGCGCCCTGACCGAGTGGCTGCGGTTCTATAACAAGTGGCTGTACTGCTGTCTGTGGATC
GTGAATGGCCTGCTGCAGAGCACAGGATGGCCATGCGTGGTGGCCGTGATGGGAAACTGGTTTGGCAAGG
CAGGAAGAGGAGTGGTGTTCGGACTGTGGTCTGCCTGCGCAAGCGTGGGCAATATCCTGGGCGCCTGTCT
GGCCTCCTCTGTGCTGCAGTACGGCTATGAGTACGCCTTTCTGGTGACAGCATCCGTGCAGTTCGCAGGA
GGAATCGTGATCTTCTTTGGCCTGCTGGTGTCTCCCGAGGAGATCGGCCTGAGCGGCATCGAGGCCGAGG
AGAACTTTGAGGAGGACTCTCACAGGCCTCTGATCAACGGCGGCGAGAATGAGGATGAGTATGAGCCAAA
TTACTCTATCCAGGACGATAGCTCCGTGGCCCAGGTGAAGGCCATCAGCTTCTACCAGGCATGCTGTCTG
CCAGGCGTGATCCCTTATTCCCTGGCCTACGCCTGCCTGAAGCTGGTGAACTATAGCTTCTTTTTCTGGC
TGCCTTTTTACCTGTCCAACAATTTCGGCTGGAAGGAGGCCGAGGCCGACAAGCTGTCTATCTGGTATGA
TGTGGGAGGAATCATCGGAGGCACCCTGCAGGGCTTTATCAGCGACGTGCTGCAGAAGAGGGCACCCGTG
CTGGCCCTGTCCCTGCTGCTGGCCGTGGGCTCTCTGATCGGCTACTCCAGATCTCCTAACGATAAGTCCA
TCAATGCCCTGCTGATGACCGTGACAGGCTTTTTCATCGGCGGCCCATCCAATATGATCTCTAGCGCCAT
CTCTGCCGACCTGGGCCGGCAGGAGCTGATCCAGAGATCCTCTGAGGCCCTGGCCACCGTGACAGGCATC
GTGGACGGAAGCGGATCCATCGGAGCAGCAGTGGGACAGTATCTGGTGAGCCTGATCCGGGATAAGCTGG
GCTGGATGTGGGTGTTCTACTTTTTCATCCTGATGACCAGCTGTACAATCGTGTTTATCTCCCCCCTGAT
CGTGAGGGAGATCTTCTCCCTGGTGCTGCGGAGACAGGCCCACATCCTGCGCGAGTAAGACCCAGCTTTC
TTGTACAAAGTTGGCATTATAAGAAAGCATTGCTTATCAATTTGTTGCAACGAACAGGTCACTATCAGTC
AAAATAAAATCATTATTTGCCATCCAGCTGATATCCCCTATAGTGAGTCGTATTACATGGTCATAGCTGT
TTCCTGGCAGCTCTGGCCCGTGTCTCAAAATCTCTGATGTTACATTGCACAAGATAAAATAATATCATCA
TGAACAATAAAACTGTCTGCTTACATAAACAGTAATACAAGGGGTGTTATGAGCCATATTCAACGGGAAA
CGTCGAGGCCGCGATTAAATTCCAACATGGATGCTGATTTATATGGGTATAAATGGGCTCGCGATAATGT
CGGGCAATCAGGTGCGACAATCTATCGCTTGTATGGGAAGCCCGATGCGCCAGAGTTGTTTCTGAAACAT
GGCAAAGGTAGCGTTGCCAATGATGTTACAGATGAGATGGTCAGACTAAACTGGCTGACGGAATTTATGC
CTCTTCCGACCATCAAGCATTTTATCCGTACTCCTGATGATGCATGGTTACTCACCACTGCGATCCCCGG
AAAAACAGCATTCCAGGTATTAGAAGAATATCCTGATTCAGGTGAAAATATTGTTGATGCGCTGGCAGTG
TTCCTGCGCCGGTTGCATTCGATTCCTGTTTGTAATTGTCCTTTTAACAGCGATCGCGTATTTCGTCTCG
CTCAGGCGCAATCACGAATGAATAACGGTTTGGTTGATGCGAGTGATTTTGATGACGAGCGTAATGGCTG
GCCTGTTGAACAAGTCTGGAAAGAAATGCATAAACTTTTGCCATTCTCACCGGATTCAGTCGTCACTCAT
GGTGATTTCTCACTTGATAACCTTATTTTTGACGAGGGGAAATTAATAGGTTGTATTGATGTTGGACGAG
TCGGAATCGCAGACCGATACCAGGATCTTGCCATCCTATGGAACTGCCTCGGTGAGTTTTCTCCTTCATT
ACAGAAACGGCTTTTTCAAAAATATGGTATTGATAATCCTGATATGAATAAATTGCAGTTTCATTTGATG
CTCGATGAGTTTTTCTAATCAGAATTGGTTAATTGGTTGTAACACTGGCAGAGCATTACGCTGACTTGAC
GGGACGGCGCAAGCTCATGACCAAAATCCCTTAACGTGAGTTACGCGTCGTTCCACTGAGCGTCAGACCC
CGTAGAAAAGATCAAAGGATCTTCTTGAGATCCTTTTTTTCTGCGCGTAATCTGCTGCTTGCAAACAAAA
AAACCACCGCTACCAGCGGTGGTTTGTTTGCCGGATCAAGAGCTACCAACTCTTTTTCCGAAGGTAACTG
GCTTCAGCAGAGCGCAGATACCAAATACTGTTCTTCTAGTGTAGCCGTAGTTAGGCCACCACTTCAAGAA
CTCTGTAGCACCGCCTACATACCTCGCTCTGCTAATCCTGTTACCAGTGGCTGCTGCCAGTGGCGATAAG
TCGTGTCTTACCGGGTTGGACTCAAGACGATAGTTACCGGATAAGGCGCAGCGGTCGGGCTGAACGGGGG
GTTCGTGCACACAGCCCAGCTTGGAGCGAACGACCTACACCGAACTGAGATACCTACAGCGTGAGCTATG
AGAAAGCGCCACGCTTCCCGAAGGGAGAAAGGCGGACAGGTATCCGGTAAGCGGCAGGGTCGGAACAGGA
GAGCGCACGAGGGAGCTTCCAGGGGGAAACGCCTGGTATCTTTATAGTCCTGTCGGGTTTCGCCACCTCT
GACTTGAGCGTCGATTTTTGTGATGCTCGTCAGGGGGGCGGAGCCTATGGAAAAACGCCAGCAACGCGGC
CTTTTTACGGTTCCTGGCCTTTTGCTGGCCTTTTGCTCACATGTT
