>Addgene plasmid #161273 | pDONR221-SLC37A3_STOP | depositor partial sequence | sequence record 312481 | Codon-optimized ORF of SLC37A3
ATGGCCTGGCCCAACGTGTTCCAGAGGGGCTCTCTGCTGAGCCAGTTTTCCCACCACCACGTGGTGGTGT
TCCTGCTGACCTTCTTTAGCTATTCCCTGCTGCACGCCTCCCGCAAGACATTTTCTAATGTGAAGGTGTC
TATCAGCGAGCAGTGGACCCCAAGCGCCTTCAACACATCCGTGGAGCTGCCCGTGGAGATCTGGAGCTCC
AATCACCTGTTTCCTAGCGCCGAGAAGGCCACCCTGTTCCTGGGCACCCTGGACACAATCTTTCTGTTCT
CTTACGCCGTGGGCCTGTTTATCAGCGGCATCGTGGGCGATAGGCTGAACCTGCGCTGGGTGCTGTCCTT
CGGCATGTGCTCTAGCGCCCTGGTGGTGTTCGTGTTCGGCGCCCTGACCGAGTGGCTGCGGTTCTATAAC
AAGTGGCTGTACTGCTGTCTGTGGATCGTGAATGGCCTGCTGCAGAGCACAGGATGGCCATGCGTGGTGG
CCGTGATGGGAAACTGGTTTGGCAAGGCAGGAAGAGGAGTGGTGTTCGGACTGTGGTCTGCCTGCGCAAG
CGTGGGCAATATCCTGGGCGCCTGTCTGGCCTCCTCTGTGCTGCAGTACGGCTATGAGTACGCCTTTCTG
GTGACAGCATCCGTGCAGTTCGCAGGAGGAATCGTGATCTTCTTTGGCCTGCTGGTGTCTCCCGAGGAGA
TCGGCCTGAGCGGCATCGAGGCCGAGGAGAACTTTGAGGAGGACTCTCACAGGCCTCTGATCAACGGCGG
CGAGAATGAGGATGAGTATGAGCCAAATTACTCTATCCAGGACGATAGCTCCGTGGCCCAGGTGAAGGCC
ATCAGCTTCTACCAGGCATGCTGTCTGCCAGGCGTGATCCCTTATTCCCTGGCCTACGCCTGCCTGAAGC
TGGTGAACTATAGCTTCTTTTTCTGGCTGCCTTTTTACCTGTCCAACAATTTCGGCTGGAAGGAGGCCGA
GGCCGACAAGCTGTCTATCTGGTATGATGTGGGAGGAATCATCGGAGGCACCCTGCAGGGCTTTATCAGC
GACGTGCTGCAGAAGAGGGCACCCGTGCTGGCCCTGTCCCTGCTGCTGGCCGTGGGCTCTCTGATCGGCT
ACTCCAGATCTCCTAACGATAAGTCCATCAATGCCCTGCTGATGACCGTGACAGGCTTTTTCATCGGCGG
CCCATCCAATATGATCTCTAGCGCCATCTCTGCCGACCTGGGCCGGCAGGAGCTGATCCAGAGATCCTCT
GAGGCCCTGGCCACCGTGACAGGCATCGTGGACGGAAGCGGATCCATCGGAGCAGCAGTGGGACAGTATC
TGGTGAGCCTGATCCGGGATAAGCTGGGCTGGATGTGGGTGTTCTACTTTTTCATCCTGATGACCAGCTG
TACAATCGTGTTTATCTCCCCCCTGATCGTGAGGGAGATCTTCTCCCTGGTGCTGCGGAGACAGGCCCAC
ATCCTGCGCGAGTAA
